>Addgene plasmid #122137 | pROP-PP-FBFP | addgene full sequence | sequence record 237305 | Addgene NGS Result
GGCTCACCTTCACGGGTGGGCCTTTCTTCGGCACGGGCAAATTGCTGAATATTCCTTTTCTTAGACGTCA
GGTGGCAAACGCGAAGTAATCTTTTCGGTTTTAAAGAAAAAGGGGGCGCGCCTTTACGGCTAGCTCAGCC
CTAGGTATTATGCTAGCATGGAGCAAGAAGGTAAGCGAGGATAAGAAGGAAAAGAATGGTTTCCAAGGGC
GAGGAGGATAACATGGCTATCATTAAAGAGTTCATGCGCTTCAAAGTTCACATGGAGGGTTCTGTTAACG
GTCACGAGTTCGAGATCGAAGGCGAAGGCGAGGGCCGTCCGTATGAAGGCACCCAGACCGCCAAACTGAA
AGTGACTAAAGGCGGCCCGCTGCCTTTTGCGTGGGACATCCTGAGCCCGCAATTTATGTACGGTTCTAAA
GCGTATGTTAAACACCCAGCGGATATCCCGGACTATCTGAAGCTGTCTTTTCCGGAAGGTTTCAAGTGGG
AACGCGTAATGAATTTTGAAGATGGTGGTGTCGTGACCGTCACTCAGGACTCCTCCCTGCAGGATGGCGA
GTTCATCTATAAAGTTAAACTGCGTGGTACTAATTTTCCATCTGATGGCCCGGTGATGCAGAAAAAGACG
ATGGGTTGGGAGGCGTCTAGCGAACGCATGTATCCGGAAGATGGTGCGCTGAAAGGCGAAATTAAACAGC
GCCTGAAACTGAAAGATGGCGGCCATTATGACGCTGAAGTGAAAACCACGTACAAAGCCAAGAAACCTGT
GCAGCTGCCTGGCGCGTACAATGTGAATATTAAACTGGACATCACCTCTCATAATGAAGATTATACGATC
GTAGAGCAATATGAGCGCGCGGAGGGTCGTCATTCTACCGGTGGCATGGATGAGCTGTAAAATAACAGGG
TGGTGACACCTTGCCCGTTTTTTTGCCGGAGCTAGAGCTGTCAGACCAAGTTTACGAGCTCGCTTGGACT
CCTGTTGATAGATCCAGTAATGACCTCAGAACTCCATCTGGATTTGTTCAGAACGCTCGGTTGCCGCCGG
GCGTTTTTTATTGGTGAGAATCCAAGCACTAGGGACAGTAAGACGGGTAAGCCTGTTGATGATACCGCTG
CCTTACTGGGTGCATTAGCCAGTCTGAATGACCTGTCACGGGATAATCCGAAGTGGTCAGACTGGAAAAT
CAGAGGGCAGGAACTGCTGAACAGCAAAAAGTCAGATAGCACCACATAGCAGACCCGCCATAAAACGCCC
TGAGAAGCCCGTGACGGGCTTTTCTTGTATTATGGGTAGTTTCCTTGCATGAATCCATAAAAGGCGCCTG
TAGTGCCATTTACCCCCATTCACTGCCAGAGCCGTGAGCGCAGCGAACTGAATGTCACGAAAAAGACAGC
GACTCAGGTGCCTGATGGTCGGAGACAAAAGGAATATTCAGCGATTTGCCCGAGCTTGCGAGGGTGCTAC
TTAAGCCTTTAGGGTTTTAAGGTCTGTTTTGTAGAGGAGCAAACAGCGTTTGCGACATCCTTTTGTAATA
CTGCGGAACTGACTAAAGTAGTGAGTTATACACAGGGCTGGGATCTATTCTTTTTATCTTTTTTTATTCT
TTCTTTATTCTATAAATTATAACCACTTGAATATAAACAAAAAAAACACACAAAGGTCTAGCGGAATTTA
CAGAGGGTCTAGCAGAATTTACAAGTTTTCCAGCAAAGGTCTAGCAGAATTTACAGATACCCACAACTCA
AAGGAAAAGGACTAGTAATTATCATTGACTAGCCCATCTCAATTGGTATAGTGATTAAAATCACCTAGAC
CAATTGAGATGTATGTCTGAATTAGTTGTTTTCAAAGCAAATGAACTAGCGATTAGTCGCTATGACTTAA
CGGAGCATGAAACCAAGCTAATTTTATGCTGTGTGGCACTACTCAACCCCACGATTGAAAACCCTACAAG
GAAAGAACGGACGGTATCGTTCACTTATAACCAATACGCTCAGATGATGAACATCAGTAGGGAAAATGCT
TATGGTGTATTAGCTAAAGCAACCAGAGAGCTGATGACGAGAACTGTGGAAATCAGGAATCCTTTGGTTA
AAGGCTTTGAGATTTTCCAGTGGACAAACTATGCCAAGTTCTCAAGCGAAAAATTAGAATTAGTTTTTAG
TGAAGAGATATTGCCTTATCTTTTCCAGTTAAAAAAATTCATAAAATATAATCTGGAACATGTTAAGTCT
TTTGAAAACAAATACTCTATGAGGATTTATGAGTGGTTATTAAAAGAACTAACACAAAAGAAAACTCACA
AGGCAAATATAGAGATTAGCCTTGATGAATTTAAGTTCATGTTAATGCTTGAAAATAACTACCATGAGTT
TAAAAGGCTTAACCAATGGGTTTTGAAACCAATAAGTAAAGATTTAAACACTTACAGCAATATGAAATTG
GTGGTTGATAAGCGAGGCCGCCCGACTGATACGTTGATTTTCCAAGTTGAACTAGATAGACAAATGGATC
TCGTAACCGAACTTGAGAACAACCAGATAAAAATGAATGGTGACAAAATACCAACAACCATTACATCAGA
TTCCTACCTACATAACGGACTAAGAAAAACACTACACGATGCTTTAACTGCAAAAATTCAGCTCACCAGT
TTTGAGGCAAAATTTTTGAGTGACATGCAAAGTAAGTATGATCTCAATGGTTCGTTCTCATGGCTCACGC
AAAAACAACGAACCACACTAGAGAACATACTGGCTAAATACGGAAGGATCTGAGGTTCTTATGGCTCTTG
TATCTATCAGTGAAGCATCAAGACTAACAAACAAAAGTAGAACAACTGTTCACCGTTACATATCAAAGGG
AAAACTGTCCATATGCACAGATGAAAACGGTGTAAAAAAGATAGATACATCAGAGCTTTTACGAGTTTTT
GGTGCATTCAAAGCTGTTCACCATGAACAGATCGACAATGTAACTACTAGAGCTGATCCTTCAACTCAGC
AAAAGTTCGATTTATTCAACAAAGCCACGTTGTGTCTCAAAATCTCTGATGTTACATTGCACAAGATAAA
AATATATCATCATGAACAATAAAACTGTCTGCTTACATAAACAGTAATACAAGGGGTGTTATGCGCTCAC
GCAACTGGTCCAGAACCTTGACCGAACGCAGCGGTGGTAACGGTGCAGTGGCGGTTTTCATGGCTTGCTA
TGACTGTTTTTTTGGGGTACAGTCTATGCCTCGGGCATCCAAGCAGCAAGCGCGTTACGCCATGGGTCGA
TGTTTGATGTTATGGAGCAGCAACGATGTTACGCAGCAGGGCAGTCGCCCTAAAACAAAGTTAAACATTA
TGAGGGAAGCGGTGATCACCGAAGTATCGACTCAACTATCAGAGGTAGTTGGCGCCATCGAGCGCCATCT
CGAACCGACGTTGCTGGCCGTACATTTGTACGGCTCCGCAGTGGATGGCGGCCTGAAGCCACACAGTGAT
ATTGATTTGCTAGTTACGGTGACCGTAAGGCTTGATGAAACAACGCGGCGAGCTTTGATCAACGACCTTT
TGGAAACTTCGGCTTCCCCTGGAGAGAGCGAGATTCTCCGCGCTGTAGAAGTCACCATTGTTGTGCACGA
CGACATCATTCCGTGGCGTTATCCAGCTAAGCGCGAACTGCAATTTGGAGAATGGCAGCGCAATGACATT
CTTGCAGGTATCTTCGAGCCAGCCACGATCGACATTGATCTGGCTATCTTGCTGACAAAAGCAAGAGAAC
ATAGCGTTGCCTTGGTAGGTCCAGCGGCGGAGGAACTCTTTGATCCGGTTCCTGAACAGGATCTATTTGA
GGCGCTAAATGAAACCTTAACGCTATGGAACTCGCCGCCCGACTGGGCTGGCGATGAGCGAAATGTAGTG
CTTACGTTGTCCCGCATTTGGTACAGCGCAGTAACCGGCAAAATCGCGCCGAAGGATGTCGCTGCCGACT
GGGCAATGGAGCGCCTGCCGGCCCAATATCAGCCCGTCATACTTGAAGCTAGACAGGCTTATCTTGGACA
AGAAGAAGATCGCTTGGCCTCGCGCGCAGATCAGTTGGAAGAATTTGTCCACTACGTGAAAGGCGAGATC
ACCAAGGTAGTCGGCAAATAATAATACTAGCAGAAATCATCCTTAGCGAAAGCTAAGGATTTTTTTTATC
TGATTACCGCCTTTGAGTGAGCCCCAATGATAACCCCCTAGGTCTAGGGCGGCGGATTTGTCCTACTCAG
GAGAGCGTTCACCGACAAACAACAGATAAAACGAAAGGCCCAGTCTTTCGACTGAGCCTTTCGTTTTATT
TGATGCCTCTAGCACGCGTACCATGGGATCCCCCGGGCTGCAGGAATTCGATATCAAGCTTTTACTCCAA
CAGCTTCTCGTACTCCTTCTGTTTGGTGATGTCGTTCTGAATACCAACAAAGTACGTCTTATCCTCAATC
TCCATCGGGTCAATGTTCAGTTCATTCCAGAACATCGTGCCGTCTTTTTTATAGTTCTGGATCTGGACCG
TAACCGGTTCTTTATTTTGCAGCGCGGTGCGAATGTTATCGACCTCTGCCGGGTCGGTGTGTTTGCCTTG
CAGGAAGCGTGCATTTTTGCCTAAGATTTCTTCCGTTTCGTAGCCGGTCATTTGGACGAAGCCCTGATTC
ACATACACAATCGGGTTATCTTCCAGGGCCGGATCGGTGATAACGACGCCAACGCGCACATGATCCAGCG
CCTTCTTAATCACCTCCAGCTGACCCGGAATACCAAAAGACTGAAAGGACGCCATGCTATAAACCTCCTA
ATAGATTTTATAAGAATTGTGAATTCTTTTTGTGAAGTATTTCACATGGCTGTAATAATACCTAGGACTG
AGCTAGCTGTAAATACTCTTTTTTTGCTAGCATCTCGAGGTGAAGACGAAAAAAGGGCCTCGTGATACGC
CTATTTTTATAGGTTAATGTCATGATAATAATGGTTTCTTAGACGTCGGAATTGTTACGTAGCAATCAAC
TCACT
Features (pLannotate 1.2.2; 14 found; start..end, strand, type, name):
      1..30      +  terminator     T3Te terminator: phage T3 early transcription terminator
     90..114     -  terminator     his operon terminator (fragment): This putative transcriptin terminator from the E. coli his operon has a 2-bp deletion introduced during synthesis. Its efficiency has not been determined.
    196..897     +  CDS            mCherry: mCherry is a basic (constitutively fluorescent) red fluorescent protein published in 2004, derived from Discosoma sp.. It is reported to be a very rapidly-maturing monomer with low acid sensitivity.
    977..1071    +  terminator     lambda t0 terminator: transcription terminator from phage lambda
   1563..1785    +  rep_origin     pSC101 ori: low-copy replication origin that requires the Rep101 protein
   1833..2783    +  CDS            Rep101: RepA protein needed for replication with the pSC101 origin; rep101
   3140..3211    -  CDS            int (fragment): INT2_ECOLX - Protein inferred from homology: Swiss-Prot protein existence level 3. Putative integrase believed to be involved in the insertion of antibiotic resistance genes into plasmids and transposons. From Escherichia coli.
   3297..3353    +  CDS            GmR (fragment): gentamycin acetyltransferase; aacC1; confers resistance to gentamycin
   3360..4151    +  CDS            SmR: aminoglycoside adenylyltransferase (Murphy, 1985); aadA; confers resistance to spectinomycin and streptomycin
   4163..4203    +  terminator     bacterial terminator (fragment): putative bacterial transcription terminator
   4256..4342    -  terminator     rrnB T1 terminator: Escherichia coli rrnB; transcription terminator T1 from the E. coli rrnB gene
   4366..4401    +  misc_feature   MCS (fragment): pBluescript multiple cloning site
   4405..4815    -  CDS            pfyP (fragment): PHOT_BACSU - Also known as ytvA. Experimental evidence at protein level: Swiss-Prot protein existence level 1. Exhibits the same spectroscopical features and blue-light induced photochemistry as plants phototropins, with the reversible formation of a blue-shifted photoproduct, assigned to an FMN-cysteine thiol adduct. Although it is a positive regulator in the activation of the environmental signaling branch of the general stress transcription factor sigma-B, its precise role is undetermined. From Bacillus subtilis (strain 168).
   4888..4910    -  promoter       J23119(SpeI) promoter (fragment): bacterial promoter (Registry of Standard Biological Parts BBa J23119) modified to end with an SpeI site
