[The description below was written by a language model from this plasmid's Addgene catalogue record and pLannotate feature annotations shown in this document.]
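Description:
pROP-PP-FBFP is a low-copy bacterial expression plasmid built on a pSC101 backbone and used as the reporter component of a Rex-based NADH/NAD+ redox biosensor. It replicates through the pSC101 origin together with the plasmid-encoded Rep101 (RepA) initiator protein. It is selected with spectinomycin through an aadA aminoglycoside adenylyltransferase gene, which also confers streptomycin resistance. Short integrase and gentamicin-acetyltransferase fragments next to this marker appear to be remnants of the integron-derived cassette from which it came, not functional genes.

The payload is FBFP, an FMN-based fluorescent protein. The feature table detects it as a reverse-strand fragment matching the Bacillus subtilis YtvA (pfyP) photoreceptor, which is consistent with a reporter derived from that protein's FMN-binding domain. Unlike GFP-family proteins, flavin-based fluorescent proteins do not need molecular oxygen for chromophore maturation, which explains the stated anaerobic purpose. The catalogue lists the constitutive Anderson promoter J23101. The annotation instead finds a partial match to the closely related J23119 just upstream of the reporter, probably reflecting the similarity among this promoter family. According to the record, the promoter region carries a perfect operator sequence for B-Rex, although this operator is not annotated separately. Rex binding there would be expected to repress the reporter and so link fluorescence to redox state. An rrnB T1 terminator lies downstream of the reporter.

The sequence also contains an mCherry coding sequence followed by a lambda t0 terminator and flanked upstream by terminators. The catalogue entry does not mention it and no promoter is annotated for it, so its role is not stated; it may serve as a reference signal.
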