Addgene plasmid #122137: pROP-PP-FBFP
Purpose: FMN-based fluorescent protein Reporter plasmid for B-Rex contain perfect operator sequence (anaerobic purpose)
Depositing lab: Srivatsan Raman. Depositing organization: University of Wisconsin, Madison. Publication: A Regulatory NADH/NAD+ Redox Biosensor for Bacteria. Liu Y, Landick R, Raman S. ACS Synth Biol. 2019 Feb 15;8(2):264-273. doi: 10.1021/acssynbio.8b00485. Epub 2019 Jan 23. PubMed 30633862.
Backbone
  Vector backbone: pSC101
  Vector type: Bacterial Expression
  Selectable markers: Spectinomycin
Growth in bacteria
  Bacterial resistance: Spectinomycin, 50 μg/mL
  Growth temperature: 37°C
  Growth strain: DH5alpha
  Copy number: Low Copy
Gene/Insert
  Gene/Insert name: FBFP
  Promoter: J23101
  Cloning method: Gibson Cloning
  Sequencing primers: 5′ ccctttttctttaaaaccgaaaaga; 3′ cccaatgataaccccCTAGGTCTAGGGCGGCGG
Terms and licenses: Academic/Nonprofit Terms; Industry Terms: Not Available to Industry
How to cite: pROP-PP-FBFP was a gift from Srivatsan Raman (Addgene plasmid # 122137 ; http://n2t.net/addgene:122137 ; RRID:Addgene_122137)
